>Addgene plasmid #143682 | TFORF0027 | addgene full sequence | sequence record 407872 | Addgene NGS Result
TTAATGTAGTCTTATGCAATACTCTTGTAGTCTTGCAACATGGTAACGATGAGTTAGCAACATGCCTTAC
AAGGAGAGAAAAAGCACCGTGCATGCCGATTGGTGGAAGTAAGGTGGTACGATCGTGCCTTATTAGGAAG
GCAACAGACGGGTCTGACATGGATTGGACGAACCACTGAATTGCCGCATTGCAGAGATATTGTATTTAAG
TGCCTAGCTCGATACATAAACGGGTCTCTCTGGTTAGACCAGATCTGAGCCTGGGAGCTCTCTGGCTAAC
TAGGGAACCCACTGCTTAAGCCTCAATAAAGCTTGCCTTGAGTGCTTCAAGTAGTGTGTGCCCGTCTGTT
GTGTGACTCTGGTAACTAGAGATCCCTCAGACCCTTTTAGTCAGTGTGGAAAATCTCTAGCAGTGGCGCC
CGAACAGGGACTTGAAAGCGAAAGGGAAACCAGAGGAGCTCTCTCGACGCAGGACTCGGCTTGCTGAAGC
GCGCACGGCAAGAGGCGAGGGGCGGCGACTGGTGAGTACGCCAAAAATTTTGACTAGCGGAGGCTAGAAG
GAGAGAGATGGGTGCGAGAGCGTCAGTATTAAGCGGGGGAGAATTAGATCGCGATGGGAAAAAATTCGGT
TAAGGCCAGGGGGAAAGAAAAAATATAAATTAAAACATATAGTATGGGCAAGCAGGGAGCTAGAACGATT
CGCAGTTAATCCTGGCCTGTTAGAAACATCAGAAGGCTGTAGACAAATACTGGGACAGCTACAACCATCC
CTTCAGACAGGATCAGAAGAACTTAGATCATTATATAATACAGTAGCAACCCTCTATTGTGTGCATCAAA
GGATAGAGATAAAAGACACCAAGGAAGCTTTAGACAAGATAGAGGAAGAGCAAAACAAAAGTAAGACCAC
CGCACAGCAAGCGGCCGCTGATCTTCAGACCTGGAGGAGGAGATATGAGGGACAATTGGAGAAGTGAATT
ATATAAATATAAAGTAGTAAAAATTGAACCATTAGGAGTAGCACCCACCAAGGCAAAGAGAAGAGTGGTG
CAGAGAGAAAAAAGAGCAGTGGGAATAGGAGCTTTGTTCCTTGGGTTCTTGGGAGCAGCAGGAAGCACTA
TGGGCGCAGCGTCAATGACGCTGACGGTACAGGCCAGACAATTATTGTCTGGTATAGTGCAGCAGCAGAA
CAATTTGCTGAGGGCTATTGAGGCGCAACAGCATCTGTTGCAACTCACAGTCTGGGGCATCAAGCAGCTC
CAGGCAAGAATCCTGGCTGTGGAAAGATACCTAAAGGATCAACAGCTCCTGGGGATTTGGGGTTGCTCTG
GAAAACTCATTTGCACCACTGCTGTGCCTTGGAATGCTAGTTGGAGTAATAAATCTCTGGAACAGATTTG
GAATCACACGACCTGGATGGAGTGGGACAGAGAAATTAACAATTACACAAGCTTAATACACTCCTTAATT
GAAGAATCGCAAAACCAGCAAGAAAAGAATGAACAAGAATTATTGGAATTAGATAAATGGGCAAGTTTGT
GGAATTGGTTTAACATAACAAATTGGCTGTGGTATATAAAATTATTCATAATGATAGTAGGAGGCTTGGT
AGGTTTAAGAATAGTTTTTGCTGTACTTTCTATAGTGAATAGAGTTAGGCAGGGATATTCACCATTATCG
TTTCAGACCCACCTCCCAACCCCGAGGGGACCCATGCATTGCATCTCAATTAGTCAGCAACCAGGTGTGG
AAAGTCCCCAGGCTCCCCAGCAGGCAGAAGTATGCAAAGCATGCGTCTCAATTAGTCAGCAACCATAGTC
CCGCCCCTAACTCCGCCCATCCCGCCCCTAACTCCGCCCAGTTCCGCCCATTCTCCGCCCCATGGCTGAC
TAATTTTTTTTATTTATGCAGAGGCCGAGGCCGCCTCGGCCTCTGAGCTATTCCAGAAGTAGTGAGGAGG
CTTTTTTGGAGGCCTAGGCTTTTGCAAAAAGCTTTCTAGAGGTACCACCGGAGCTTACCATGACCGAGTA
CAAGCCCACGGTGCGCCTCGCCACCCGCGACGACGTCCCCAGGGCCGTACGCACCCTCGCCGCCGCGTTC
GCCGACTACCCCGCCACGCGCCACACCGTCGATCCGGACCGCCACATCGAGCGGGTCACCGAGCTGCAAG
AACTCTTCCTCACGCGCGTCGGGCTCGACATCGGCAAGGTGTGGGTCGCGGACGACGGCGCCGCCGTGGC
GGTCTGGACCACGCCGGAGAGCGTCGAAGCGGGGGCGGTGTTCGCCGAGATCGGCCCGCGCATGGCCGAG
TTGAGCGGTTCCCGGCTGGCCGCGCAGCAACAGATGGAAGGCCTCCTGGCGCCGCACCGGCCCAAGGAGC
CCGCGTGGTTCCTGGCCACCGTCGGCGTCTCGCCCGACCACCAGGGCAAGGGTCTGGGCAGCGCCGTCGT
GCTCCCCGGAGTGGAGGCGGCCGAGCGCGCCGGGGTGCCCGCCTTCCTGGAGACCTCCGCGCCCCGCAAC
CTCCCCTTCTACGAGCGGCTCGGCTTCACCGTCACCGCCGACGTCGAGGTGCCCGAAGGACCGCGCACCT
GGTGCATGACCCGCAAGCCCGGTGCCAGTTAACGAATTCTAGATCTTGAGACAAATGGCAGTATTCATCC
ACAATTTTAAAAGAAAAGGGGGGATTGGGGGGTACAGTGCAGGGGAAAGAATAGTAGACATAATAGCAAC
AGACATACAAACTAAAGAATTACAAAAACAAATTACAAAAATTCAAAATTTTCGGGTTTATTACAGGGAC
AGCAGAGATCCACTTTGGCGCCGGCTCGAGGCCTGCAGGTGCAAAGATGGATAAAGTTTTAAACAGAGAG
GAATCTTTGCAGCTAATGGACCTTCTAGGTCTTGAAAGGAGTGGGAATTGGCTCCGGTGCCCGTCAGTGG
GCAGAGCGCACATCGCCCACAGTCCCCGAGAAGTTGGGGGGAGGGGTCGGCAATTGAACCGGTGCCTAGA
GAAGGTGGCGCGGGGTAAACTGGGAAAGTGATGTCGTGTACTGGCTCCGCCTTTTTCCCGAGGGTGGGGG
AGAACCGTATATAAGTGCAGTAGTCGCCGTGAACGTTCTTTTTCGCAACGGGTTTGCCGCCAGAACACAG
GTAAGTGCCGTGTGTGGTTCCCGCGGGCCTGGCCTCTTTACGGGTTATGGCCCTTGCGTGCCTTGAATTA
CTTCCACCTGGCTGCAGTACGTGATTCTTGATCCCGAGCTTCGGGTTGGAAGTGGGTGGGAGAGTTCGAG
GCCTTGCGCTTAAGGAGCCCCTTCGCCTCGTGCTTGAGTTGAGGCCTGGCCTGGGCGCTGGGGCCGCCGC
GTGCGAATCTGGTGGCACCTTCGCGCCTGTCTCGCTGCTTTCGATAAGTCTCTAGCCATTTAAAATTTTT
GATGACCTGCTGCGACGCTTTTTTTCTGGCAAGATAGTCTTGTAAATGCGGGCCAAGATCTGCACACTGG
TATTTCGGTTTTTGGGGCCGCGGGCGGCGACGGGGCCCGTGCGTCCCAGCGCACATGTTCGGCGAGGCGG
GGCCTGCGAGCGCGGCCACCGAGAATCGGACGGGGGTAGTCTCAAGCTGGCCGGCCTGCTCTGGTGCCTG
GCCTCGCGCCGCCGTGTATCGCCCCGCCCTGGGCGGCAAGGCTGGCCCGGTCGGCACCAGTTGCGTGAGC
GGAAAGATGGCCGCTTCCCGGCCCTGCTGCAGGGAGCTCAAAATGGAGGACGCGGCGCTCGGGAGAGCGG
GCGGGTGAGTCACCCACACAAAGGAAAAGGGCCTTTCCGTCCTCAGCCGTCGCTTCATGTGACTCCACGG
AGTACCGGGCGCCGTCCAGGCACCTCGATTAGTTCTCGAGCTTTTGGAGTACGTCGTCTTTAGGTTGGGG
GGAGGGGTTTTATGCGATGGAGTTTCCCCACACTGAGTGGGTGGAGACTGAAGTTAGGCCAGCTTGGCAC
TTGATGTAATTCTCCTTGGAATTTGCCCTTTTTGAGTTTGGATCTTGGTTCATTCTCAAGCCTCAGACAG
TGGTTCAAAGTTTTTTTCTTCCATTTCAGGTGTCGTGAGGCTAGCACCGCCACCATGGCCCTGTGTTATG
GAACTTTCTGGGGCTACCCTAAGATGCTGGAAGCTGCCAATCTCATGGAGGGCCTAGTGGATATCGGCCC
TTGGGTCACTCTTCCCAGAGGACAGCCTGAGGTGTTGGAGTGGGGCCTCCCAAAGGATCAGGACTCAGTG
GCCTTTGAGGATGTGGCTGTGAACTTCACCCATGAGGAGTGGGCTTTGCTGGGTCCATCACAGAAGAATC
TCTACAGAGATGTGATGCGAGAAACCATTAGGAACCTGAACTGTATAGGAATGAAATGGGAAAACCAGAA
CATTGATGATCAGCACCAAAATCTCAGGAGAAATCCAAGGTGTGATGTGGTAGAGAGATTTGGTAAAAGT
AAAGATGGTAGTCAGTGTGGAGAAACCTTAAGCCAGATTCGAAATAGTATTGTAAACAAGAACACTCCCG
CCAGAGTAGATGCATGTGGAAGCAGTGTGAATGGAGAAGTCATAATGGGTCATTCATCCCTGAATTGCTA
CATCAGAGTTGATACTGGACACAAACACCGGGAGTGTCATGAATATGCAGAGAAGTCATATACACATAAG
CAGTGTGGGAAAGGCTTAAGTTATCGCCACTCCTTTCAAACATGTGAAAGGCCTCACACTGGAAAGAAAC
CCTATGATTGTAAGGAATGTGGAAAAACCTTCAGTTCTCCTGGAAACCTTCGAAGACATATGGTAGTAAA
AGGTGGAGATGGACCTTATAAATGTGAATTGTGTGGGAAAGCCTTTTTTTGGCCCAGTTTATTACGTATG
CATGAAAGAACTCACACTGGAGAGAAACCATATGAATGTAAGCAGTGTTCTAAAGCCTTCCCTGTTTACA
GTTCCTATCTAAGACATGAAAAAATACACACTGGGGAGAAACCGTATGAATGTAAGCAGTGTTCTAAAGC
CTTCCCTGATTACAGTTCATATCTAAGACATGAAAGAACTCACACTGGAGAGAAACCCTACAAATGTAAA
CAATGTGGGAAAGCCTTCAGTGTTTCCGGTTCCCTTCGAGTACATGAAAGAATTCACACTGGAGAGAAAC
CCTATACATGTAAACAGTGTGGGAAAGCGTTTTGTCATCTTGGAAGCTTTCAAAGACACATGATAATGCA
CAGTGGAGATGGACCTCATAAATGTAAGATATGTGGGAAAGGCTTTGATTTTCCTGGTTCAGCACGAATT
CATGAAGGAACTCACACTCTAGAGAAACCCTATGAATGTAAGCAATGTGGGAAATTGTTATCTCATCGCT
CAAGCTTTCGAAGACACATGATGGCACACACTGGAGATGGCCCTCATAAATGCACAGTATGTGGGAAAGC
CTTTGATTCTCCTAGTGTATTTCAAAGACATGAAAGGACTCACACTGGAGAGAAACCCTATGAATGCAAG
CAATGTGGGAAAGCCTTCCGTACTTCCAGTTCCCTTCGAAAACATGAAACAACACACACTGGAGAGCAAC
CCTATAAATGTAAATGTGGAAAAGCTTTTAGTGATTTATTTTCCTTTCAAAGTCATGAAACAACACACAG
TGAAGAGGAGCCTTATGAATGTAAGGAGTGTGGGAAAGCATTTAGTTCTTTTAAATACTTTTGTCGCCAT
GAAAGGACTCACAGTGAAGAAAAATCTTATGAGTGTCAAATTTGTGGCAAAGCCTTCAGTCGTTTCAGTT
ACTTAAAAACTCATGAAAGGACTCACACGGCAGAGAAGCCATATGAATGTAAGCAATGCAGGAAAGCATT
CTTTTGGCCCTCTTTCCTTCTAAGACATGAAAGGACTCACACTGGAGAAAGACCCTATGAATGTAAACAC
TGTGGTAAAGCCTTCAGTCGTTCCAGTTTCTGTCGAGAACATGAAAGAACTCACACTGGAGAGAAGCCCT
ATGAATGTAAGGAATGTGGGAAAGCCTTCAGTTCTCTCAGTTCCTTTAATAGACATAAAAGGACACACTG
GAAGGATATTCTATAGTAATGAACTAGTCCGTAACTTGAAAGTATTTCGATTTCTTGGCTTTATATATCT
TGTGGAAAGGACGACTGCAGATTGAGCGGGACAAACAAACGCGTTAAGTCGACAATCAACCTCTGGATTA
CAAAATTTGTGAAAGATTGACTGGTATTCTTAACTATGTTGCTCCTTTTACGCTATGTGGATACGCTGCT
TTAATGCCTTTGTATCATGCTATTGCTTCCCGTATGGCTTTCATTTTCTCCTCCTTGTATAAATCCTGGT
TGCTGTCTCTTTATGAGGAGTTGTGGCCCGTTGTCAGGCAACGTGGCGTGGTGTGCACTGTGTTTGCTGA
CGCAACCCCCACTGGTTGGGGCATTGCCACCACCTGTCAGCTCCTTTCCGGGACTTTCGCTTTCCCCCTC
CCTATTGCCACGGCGGAACTCATCGCCGCCTGCCTTGCCCGCTGCTGGACAGGGGCTCGGCTGTTGGGCA
CTGACAATTCCGTGGTGTTGTCGGGGAAATCATCGTCCTTTCCTTGGCTGCTCGCCTGTGTTGCCACCTG
GATTCTGCGCGGGACGTCCTTCTGCTACGTCCCTTCGGCCCTCAATCCAGCGGACCTTCCTTCCCGCGGC
CTGCTGCCGGCTCTGCGGCCTCTTCCGCGTCTTCGCCTTCGCCCTCAGACGAGTCGGATCTCCCTTTGGG
CCGCCTCCCCGCGTCGACTTTAAGACCAATGACTTACAAGGCAGCTGTAGATCTTAGCCACTTTTTAAAA
GAAAAGGGGGGACTGGAAGGGCTAATTCACTCCCAACGAAGACAAGATCTGCTTTTTGCTTGTACTGGGT
CTCTCTGGTTAGACCAGATCTGAGCCTGGGAGCTCTCTGGCTAACTAGGGAACCCACTGCTTAAGCCTCA
ATAAAGCTTGCCTTGAGTGCTTCAAGTAGTGTGTGCCCGTCTGTTGTGTGACTCTGGTAACTAGAGATCC
CTCAGACCCTTTTAGTCAGTGTGGAAAATCTCTAGCAGTACGTATAGTAGTTCATGTCATCTTATTATTC
AGTATTTATAACTTGCAAAGAAATGAATATCAGAGAGTGAGAGGAACTTGTTTATTGCAGCTTATAATGG
TTACAAATAAAGCAATAGCATCACAAATTTCACAAATAAAGCATTTTTTTCACTGCATTCTAGTTGTGGT
TTGTCCAAACTCATCAATGTATCTTATCATGTCTGGCTCTAGCTATCCCGCCCCTAACTCCGCCCATCCC
GCCCCTAACTCCGCCCAGTTCCGCCCATTCTCCGCCCCATGGCTGACTAATTTTTTTTATTTATGCAGAG
GCCGAGGCCGCCTCGGCCTCTGAGCTATTCCAGAAGTAGTGAGGAGGCTTTTTTGGAGGCCTAGGGACGT
ACCCAATTCGCCCTATAGTGAGTCGTATTACGCGCGCTCACTGGCCGTCGTTTTACAACGTCGTGACTGG
GAAAACCCTGGCGTTACCCAACTTAATCGCCTTGCAGCACATCCCCCTTTCGCCAGCTGGCGTAATAGCG
AAGAGGCCCGCACCGATCGCCCTTCCCAACAGTTGCGCAGCCTGAATGGCGAATGGG
[124 nt withheld, positions 7688-7811]
C
[91 nt withheld, positions 7813-7903]
A
[49 nt withheld, positions 7905-7953]
CCTTTGACGTTGGAGTCCACGTTCTTT
[37 nt withheld, positions 7981-8017]
ACCCTATCTCGGTCTATTCTTTTGATTTATAAGGGATTTTGCCGATTTCGGCCTATTGGTTAAAAAATGA
GCTGATTTAACAAAAATTTAACGCGAATTTTAACAAAATATTAACGCTTACAATTTAGGTGGCACTTTTC
GGGGAAATGTGCGCGGAACCCCTATTTGTTTATTTTTCTAAATACATTCAAATATGTATCCGCTCATGAG
ACAATAACCCTGATAAATGCTTCAATAATATTGAAAAAGGAAGAGTATGAGTATTCAACATTTCCGTGTC
GCCCTTATTCCCTTTTTTGCGGCATTTTGCCTTCCTGTTTTTGCTCACCCAGAAACGCTGGTGAAAGTAA
AAGATGCTGAAGATCAGTTGGGTGCACGAGTGGGTTACATCGAACTGGATCTCAACAGCGGTAAGATCCT
TGAGAGTTTTCGCCCCGAAGAACGTTTTCCAATGATGAGCACTTTTAAAGTTCTGCTATGTGGCGCGGTA
TTATCCCGTATTGACGCCGGGCAAGAGCAACTCGGTCGCCGCATACACTATTCTCAGAATGACTTGGTTG
AGTACTCACCAGTCACAGAAAAGCATCTTACGGATGGCATGACAGTAAGAGAATTATGCAGTGCTGCCAT
AACCATGAGTGATAACACTGCGGCCAACTTACTTCTGACAACGATCGGAGGACCGAAGGAGCTAACCGCT
TTTTTGCACAACATGGGGGATCATGTAACTCGCCTTGATCGTTGGGAACCGGAGCTGAATGAAGCCATAC
CAAACGACGAGCGTGACACCACGATGCCTGTAGCAATGGCAACAACGTTGCGCAAACTATTAACTGGCGA
ACTACTTACTCTAGCTTCCCGGCAACAATTAATAGACTGGATGGAGGCGGATAAAGTTGCAGGACCACTT
CTGCGCTCGGCCCTTCCGGCTGGCTGGTTTATTGCTGATAAATCTGGAGCCGGTGAGCGTGGGTCTCGCG
GTATCATTGCAGCACTGGGGCCAGATGGTAAGCCCTCCCGTATCGTAGTTATCTACACGACGGGGAGTCA
GGCAACTATGGATGAACGAAATAGACAGATCGCTGAGATAGGTGCCTCACTGATTAAGCATTGGTAACTG
TCAGACCAAGTTTACTCATATATACTTTAGATTGATTTAAAACTTCATTTTTAATTTAAAAGGATCTAGG
TGAAGATCCTTTTTGATAATCTCATGACCAAAATCCCTTAACGTGAGTTTTCGTTCCACTGAGCGTCAGA
CCCCGTAGAAAAGATCAAAGGATCTTCTTGAGATCCTTTTTTTCTGCGCGTAATCTGCTGCTTGCAAACA
AAAAAACCACCGCTACCAGCGGTGGTTTGTTTGCCGGATCAAGAGCTACCAACTCTTTTTCCGAAGGTAA
CTGGCTTCAGCAGAGCGCAGATACCAAATACTGTTCTTCTAGTGTAGCCGTAGTTAGGCCACCACTTCAA
GAACTCTGTAGCACCGCCTACATACCTCGCTCTGCTAATCCTGTTACCAGTGGCTGCTGCCAGTGGCGAT
AAGTCGTGTCTTACCGGGTTGGACTCAAGACGATAGTTACCGGATAAGGCGCAGCGGTCGGGCTGAACGG
GGGGTTCGTGCACACAGCCCAGCTTGGAGCGAACGACCTACACCGAACTGAGATACCTACAGCGTGAGCT
ATGAGAAAGCGCCACGCTTCCCGAAGGGAGAAAGGCGGACAGGTATCCGGTAAGCGGCAGGGTCGGAACA
GGAGAGCGCACGAGGGAGCTTCCAGGGGGAAACGCCTGGTATCTTTATAGTCCTGTCGGGTTTCGCCACC
TCTGACTTGAGCGTCGATTTTTGTGATGCTCGTCAGGGGGGCGGAGCCTATGGAAAAACGCCAGCAACGC
GGCCTTTTTACGGTTCCTGGCCTTTTGCTGGCCTTTTGCTCACATGTTCTTTCCTGCGTTATCCCCTGAT
TCTGTGGATAACCGTATTACCGCCTTTGAGTGAGCTGATACCGCTCGCCGCAGCCGAACGACCGAGCGCA
GCGAGTCAGTGAGCGAGGAAGCGGAAGAGCGCCCAATACGCAAACCGCCTCTCCCCGCGCGTTGGCCGAT
TCATTAATGCAGCTGGCACGACAGGTTTCCCGACTGGAAAGCGGGCAGTGAGCGCAACGCAATTAATGTG
AGTTAGCTCACTCATTAGGCACCCCAGGCTTTACACTTTATGCTTCCGGCTCGTATGTTGTGTGGAATTG
TGAGCGGATAACAATTTCACACAGGAAACAGCTATGACCATGATTACGCCAAGCGCGCAATTAACCCTCA
CTAAAGGGAACAAAAGCTGGAGCTGCAAGC
Features (pLannotate 1.2.2; 31 found; start..end, strand, type, name):
      5..231     +  promoter       RSV promoter: Rous sarcoma virus enhancer/promoter
    232..412     +  LTR            5' LTR (truncated): truncated 5' long terminal repeat (LTR) from HIV-1
    459..584     +  misc_feature   HIV-1 Ψ: packaging signal of human immunodeficiency virus type 1
    568..931     +  CDS            HIV-1 gag (fragment): gag protein from human immunodeficiency virus 1; gag
   1077..1310    +  misc_feature   RRE: The Rev response element (RRE) of HIV-1 allows for Rev-dependent mRNA export from the nucleus to the cytoplasm.
   1687..1713    +  CDS            Rev (fragment): human immunodeficiency virus 1 (HIV-1) Rev protein; rev; enhances nuclear export of unspliced and incompletely spliced viral mRNAs
   1720..1743    +  promoter       SV40 promoter (fragment): SV40 early promoter
   1744..1815    +  promoter       SV40 promoter (fragment): SV40 enhancer and early promoter
   1839..1974    +  rep_origin     SV40 ori: SV40 origin of replication
   2020..2616    +  CDS            PuroR (fragment): puromycin N-acetyltransferase; pac from Streptomyces; confers resistance to puromycin
   2665..2782    +  misc_feature   cPPT/CTS: central polypurine tract and central termination sequence of HIV-1
   2847..2913    +  CDS            small t antigen (fragment): SV40 (simian virus 40) small t antigen
   2920..4098    +  promoter       EF-1α promoter: strong constitutive promoter for human elongation factor EF-1α
   4262..4822    +  CDS            ZNF627 (fragment): ZN627_HUMAN - Experimental evidence at protein level: Swiss-Prot protein existence level 1. May be involved in transcriptional regulation. From Homo sapiens (Human).
   6119..6172    +  promoter       U6 promoter (fragment): RNA polymerase III promoter for human U6 snRNA
   6214..6802    +  misc_feature   WPRE: woodchuck hepatitis virus posttranscriptional regulatory element
   6853..6872    +  misc_feature   cPPT/CTS (fragment): central polypurine tract and central termination sequence of HIV-1
   6874..7107    +  LTR            3' LTR (ΔU3): self-inactivating 3' long terminal repeat (LTR) from HIV-1
   7185..7306    +  polyA_signal   SV40 poly(A) signal: SV40 polyadenylation signal
   7346..7481    +  rep_origin     SV40 ori: SV40 origin of replication
   7502..7520    -  promoter       T7 promoter: promoter for bacteriophage T7 RNA polymerase
   7528..7683    +  CDS            lacZα (fragment): LacZα fragment of β-galactosidase; lacZ fragment
   7688..8116    +  rep_origin     f1 ori (sequence partly withheld): f1 bacteriophage origin of replication; arrow indicates direction of (+) strand synthesis
   8169..8273    +  promoter       AmpR promoter: bla
   8274..9134    +  CDS            AmpR: β-lactamase; bla; confers resistance to ampicillin, carbenicillin, and related antibiotics
   9305..9893    +  rep_origin     ori: high-copy-number ColE1/pMB1/pBR322/pUC origin of replication
  10076..10168   +  CDS            lacI (fragment): lac repressor; lacI; The lac repressor binds to the lac operator to inhibit transcription in E. coli. This inhibition can be relieved by adding lactose or isopropyl-β-D-thiogalactopyranoside (IPTG).
  10181..10202   +  protein_bind   CAP binding site: CAP binding activates transcription in the presence of cAMP. E. coli catabolite activator protein
  10217..10247   +  promoter       lac promoter: promoter for the E. coli lac operon
  10255..10271   +  protein_bind   lac operator: The lac repressor binds to the lac operator to inhibit transcription in E. coli. This inhibition can be relieved by adding lactose or isopropyl-β-D-thiogalactopyranoside (IPTG). lac repressor encoded by lacI
  10316..10334   +  promoter       T3 promoter: promoter for bacteriophage T3 RNA polymerase
