[The description below was written by a language model from this plasmid's Addgene catalogue record and pLannotate feature annotations shown in this document.]
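Description:
TFORF0027 is a third-generation-style, self-inactivating lentiviral expression plasmid built on the pLX_TRC317 backbone and carrying the human zinc-finger transcription factor ZNF44 as its open reading frame. It belongs to a barcoded transcription factor ORF collection in which each construct carries a unique 24-bp barcode, so that individual factors can be identified by sequencing in pooled overexpression screens such as directed-differentiation studies. In bacteria it is maintained through a high-copy ColE1/pUC-type origin and an ampicillin resistance gene. An f1 origin and remnants of a lac/lacZα cloning region with T7 and T3 promoters are also present in the backbone.

The viral portion begins with an RSV promoter fused to a truncated HIV-1 5' LTR, which drives Tat-independent production of genomic RNA in packaging cells. This is followed by the Ψ packaging signal with a partial gag sequence and the Rev response element for nuclear export. An SV40 early promoter/origin segment drives the puromycin N-acetyltransferase gene for selecting transduced mammalian cells. Next come a cPPT/CTS element, which aids nuclear import, and the EF-1α promoter, which provides strong constitutive expression of the ORF. The automated annotation labels part of the insert region as a ZNF627 fragment. This most likely reflects homology among KRAB zinc-finger family members, since the catalogue entry names ZNF44 and the annotated match covers only part of the roughly 2.1 kb insert. The barcode itself is not annotated. Downstream, a WPRE enhances transcript stability and expression, and the ΔU3 3' LTR inactivates viral promoter activity after integration. The depositor notes that the ORF was synthesized and that the plasmid may be prone to recombination.
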