Addgene plasmid #143682: TFORF0027
Purpose: Lentiviral vector for overexpressing transcription factor ORFs with unique 24-bp barcodes. Barcodes facilitate identification of transcription factors in pooled screens.
Depositing lab: Feng Zhang. Depositing organization: Broad Institute. Publication: A transcription factor atlas of directed differentiation. Joung J, Ma S, Tay T, Geiger-Schuller KR, Kirchgatterer PC, Verdine VK, Guo B, Arias-Garcia MA, Allen WE, Singh A, Kuksenko O, Abudayyeh OO, Gootenberg JS, Fu Z, Macrae RK, Buenrostro JD, Regev A, Zhang F. Cell. 2023 Jan 5;186(1):209-229.e26. doi: 10.1016/j.cell.2022.11.026. PubMed 36608654.
Backbone
  Vector backbone: pLX_TRC317
  Backbone manufacturer: Broad Institute Genetic Perturbation Platform
  Backbone size w/o insert (bp): 8264
  Vector type: Mammalian Expression, Lentiviral
  Selectable markers: Puromycin
Growth in bacteria
  Bacterial resistance: Ampicillin, 100 μg/mL
  Growth temperature: 37°C
  Growth strain: NEB Stable
  Copy number: High Copy
Gene/Insert
  Gene/Insert name: ZNF44
  Species: H. sapiens (human)
  Insert size (bp): 2093
  Entrez Gene: ZNF44 (a.k.a. GIOT-2, KOX7, ZNF, ZNF504, ZNF55, ZNF58)
  Promoter: EF1a
  Cloning method: Unknown
  Sequencing primers: 5′ GGGTGGAGACTGAAGTTAGGCCAG; 3′ CACATAGCGTAAAAGGAGCAACATAG
Terms and licenses: Academic/Nonprofit Terms; Industry Terms: Not Available to Industry
Depositor comments: NM_001164276,ENST00000356109 . The transcription factor ORF portion of this plasmid was synthesized by Genewiz. Please test multiple small colonies in case of plasmid recombination. To make this collection available in a timely manner, a portion of this collection was not fully sequenced by Addgene. If an Addgene verified full plasmid sequence is not available, please contact us prior to placing an order to request the full sequence.
How to cite: TFORF0027 was a gift from Feng Zhang (Addgene plasmid # 143682 ; http://n2t.net/addgene:143682 ; RRID:Addgene_143682)
