>Addgene plasmid #143682 | TFORF0027 | depositor partial sequence | sequence record 283176 | Insert
ACCGCCACCATGGCCCTGTGTTATGGAACTTTCTGGGGCTACCCTAAGATGCTGGAAGCTGCCAATCTCA
TGGAGGGCCTAGTGGATATCGGCCCTTGGGTCACTCTTCCCAGAGGACAGCCTGAGGTGTTGGAGTGGGG
CCTCCCAAAGGATCAGGACTCAGTGGCCTTTGAGGATGTGGCTGTGAACTTCACCCATGAGGAGTGGGCT
TTGCTGGGTCCATCACAGAAGAATCTCTACAGAGATGTGATGCGAGAAACCATTAGGAACCTGAACTGTA
TAGGAATGAAATGGGAAAACCAGAACATTGATGATCAGCACCAAAATCTCAGGAGAAATCCAAGGTGTGA
TGTGGTAGAGAGATTTGGTAAAAGTAAAGATGGTAGTCAGTGTGGAGAAACCTTAAGCCAGATTCGAAAT
AGTATTGTAAACAAGAACACTCCCGCCAGAGTAGATGCATGTGGAAGCAGTGTGAATGGAGAAGTCATAA
TGGGTCATTCATCCCTGAATTGCTACATCAGAGTTGATACTGGACACAAACACCGGGAGTGTCATGAATA
TGCAGAGAAGTCATATACACATAAGCAGTGTGGGAAAGGCTTAAGTTATCGCCACTCCTTTCAAACATGT
GAAAGGCCTCACACTGGAAAGAAACCCTATGATTGTAAGGAATGTGGAAAAACCTTCAGTTCTCCTGGAA
ACCTTCGAAGACATATGGTAGTAAAAGGTGGAGATGGACCTTATAAATGTGAATTGTGTGGGAAAGCCTT
TTTTTGGCCCAGTTTATTACGTATGCATGAAAGAACTCACACTGGAGAGAAACCATATGAATGTAAGCAG
TGTTCTAAAGCCTTCCCTGTTTACAGTTCCTATCTAAGACATGAAAAAATACACACTGGGGAGAAACCGT
ATGAATGTAAGCAGTGTTCTAAAGCCTTCCCTGATTACAGTTCATATCTAAGACATGAAAGAACTCACAC
TGGAGAGAAACCCTACAAATGTAAACAATGTGGGAAAGCCTTCAGTGTTTCCGGTTCCCTTCGAGTACAT
GAAAGAATTCACACTGGAGAGAAACCCTATACATGTAAACAGTGTGGGAAAGCGTTTTGTCATCTTGGAA
GCTTTCAAAGACACATGATAATGCACAGTGGAGATGGACCTCATAAATGTAAGATATGTGGGAAAGGCTT
TGATTTTCCTGGTTCAGCACGAATTCATGAAGGAACTCACACTCTAGAGAAACCCTATGAATGTAAGCAA
TGTGGGAAATTGTTATCTCATCGCTCAAGCTTTCGAAGACACATGATGGCACACACTGGAGATGGCCCTC
ATAAATGCACAGTATGTGGGAAAGCCTTTGATTCTCCTAGTGTATTTCAAAGACATGAAAGGACTCACAC
TGGAGAGAAACCCTATGAATGCAAGCAATGTGGGAAAGCCTTCCGTACTTCCAGTTCCCTTCGAAAACAT
GAAACAACACACACTGGAGAGCAACCCTATAAATGTAAATGTGGAAAAGCTTTTAGTGATTTATTTTCCT
TTCAAAGTCATGAAACAACACACAGTGAAGAGGAGCCTTATGAATGTAAGGAGTGTGGGAAAGCATTTAG
TTCTTTTAAATACTTTTGTCGCCATGAAAGGACTCACAGTGAAGAAAAATCTTATGAGTGTCAAATTTGT
GGCAAAGCCTTCAGTCGTTTCAGTTACTTAAAAACTCATGAAAGGACTCACACGGCAGAGAAGCCATATG
AATGTAAGCAATGCAGGAAAGCATTCTTTTGGCCCTCTTTCCTTCTAAGACATGAAAGGACTCACACTGG
AGAAAGACCCTATGAATGTAAACACTGTGGTAAAGCCTTCAGTCGTTCCAGTTTCTGTCGAGAACATGAA
AGAACTCACACTGGAGAGAAGCCCTATGAATGTAAGGAATGTGGGAAAGCCTTCAGTTCTCTCAGTTCCT
TTAATAGACATAAAAGGACACACTGGAAGGATATTCTATAGTAATGAACTAGTCCGTAACTTGAAAGTAT
TTCGATTTCTTGGCTTTATATATCTTGTGGAAAGGACGACTGCAGATTGAGCGGGACAAACAA
