>Addgene plasmid #143682 | TFORF0027 | depositor partial sequence | sequence record 283177 | Barcode
CTGCAGATTGAGCGGGACAAACAA
